>Addgene plasmid #119764 | Lenti_AID-Dam-lamin B1 | addgene full sequence | sequence record 256811 | Addgene NGS Result
CGCTCGCCGCAGCCGAACGACCGAGCGCAGCGAGTCAGTGAGCGAGGAAGCGGAAGAGCGCCCAATACGC
AAACCGCCTCTCCCCGCGCGTTGGCCGATTCATTAATGCAGCTGGCACGACAGGTTTCCCGACTGGAAAG
CGGGCAGTGAGCGCAACGCAATTAATGTGAGTTAGCTCACTCATTAGGCACCCCAGGCTTTACACTTTAT
GCTTCCGGCTCGTATGTTGTGTGGAATTGTGAGCGGATAACAATTTCACACAGGAAACAGCTATGACCAT
GATTACGCCAAGCGCGCAATTAACCCTCACTAAAGGGAACAAAAGCTGGAGCTGCAAGCTTGGCCATTGC
ATACGTTGTATCCATATCATAATATGTACATTTATATTGGCTCATGTCCAACATTACCGCCATGTTGACA
TTGATTATTGACTAGTTATTAATAGTAATCAATTACGGGGTCATTAGTTCATAGCCCATATATGGAGTTC
CGCGTTACATAACTTACGGTAAATGGCCCGCCTGGCTGACCGCCCAACGACCCCCGCCCATTGACGTCAA
TAATGACGTATGTTCCCATAGTAACGCCAATAGGGACTTTCCATTGACGTCAATGGGTGGAGTATTTACG
GTAAACTGCCCACTTGGCAGTACATCAAGTGTATCATATGCCAAGTACGCCCCCTATTGACGTCAATGAC
GGTAAATGGCCCGCCTGGCATTATGCCCAGTACATGACCTTATGGGACTTTCCTACTTGGCAGTACATCT
ACGTATTAGTCATCGCTATTACCATGGTGATGCGGTTTTGGCAGTACATCAATGGGCGTGGATAGCGGTT
TGACTCACGGGGATTTCCAAGTCTCCACCCCATTGACGTCAATGGGAGTTTGTTTTGGCACCAAAATCAA
CGGGACTTTCCAAAATGTCGTAACAACTCCGCCCCATTGACGCAAATGGGCGGTAGGCGTGTACGGTGGG
AGGTCTATATAAGCAGAGCTCGTTTAGTGAACCGGGGTCTCTCTGGTTAGACCAGATCTGAGCCTGGGAG
CTCTCTGGCTAACTAGGGAACCCACTGCTTAAGCCTCAATAAAGCTTGCCTTGAGTGCTTCAAGTAGTGT
GTGCCCGTCTGTTGTGTGACTCTGGTAACTAGAGATCCCTCAGACCCTTTTAGTCAGTGTGGAAAATCTC
TAGCAGTGGCGCCCGAACAGGGACTTGAAAGCGAAAGGGAAACCAGAGGAGCTCTCTCGACGCAGGACTC
GGCTTGCTGAAGCGCGCACGGCAAGAGGCGAGGGGCGGCGACTGGTGAGTACGCCAAAAATTTTGACTAG
CGGAGGCTAGAAGGAGAGAGATGGGTGCGAGAGCGTCAGTATTAAGCGGGGGAGAATTAGATCGCGATGG
GAAAAAATTCGGTTAAGGCCAGGGGGAAAGAAAAAATATAAATTAAAACATATAGTATGGGCAAGCAGGG
AGCTAGAACGATTCGCAGTTAATCCTGGCCTGTTAGAAACATCAGAAGGCTGTAGACAAATACTGGGACA
GCTACAACCATCCCTTCAGACAGGATCAGAAGAACTTAGATCATTATATAATACAGTAGCAACCCTCTAT
TGTGTGCATCAAAGGATAGAGATAAAAGACACCAAGGAAGCTTTAGACAAGATAGAGGAAGAGCAAAACA
AAAGTAAGACCACCGCACAGCAAGCGGCCGCTGATCTTCAGACCTGGAGGAGGAGATATGAGGGACAATT
GGAGAAGTGAATTATATAAATATAAAGTAGTAAAAATTGAACCATTAGGAGTAGCACCCACCAAGGCAAA
GAGAAGAGTGGTGCAGAGAGAAAAAAGAGCAGTGGGAATAGGAGCTTTGTTCCTTGGGTTCTTGGGAGCA
GCAGGAAGCACTATGGGCGCAGCGTCAATGACGCTGACGGTACAGGCCAGACAATTATTGTCTGGTATAG
TGCAGCAGCAGAACAATTTGCTGAGGGCTATTGAGGCGCAACAGCATCTGTTGCAACTCACAGTCTGGGG
CATCAAGCAGCTCCAGGCAAGAATCCTGGCTGTGGAAAGATACCTAAAGGATCAACAGCTCCTGGGGATT
TGGGGTTGCTCTGGAAAACTCATTTGCACCACTGCTGTGCCTTGGAATGCTAGTTGGAGTAATAAATCTC
TGGAACAGATTTGGAATCACACGACCTGGATGGAGTGGGACAGAGAAATTAACAATTACACAAGCTTAAT
ACACTCCTTAATTGAAGAATCGCAAAACCAGCAAGAAAAGAATGAACAAGAATTATTGGAATTAGATAAA
TGGGCAAGTTTGTGGAATTGGTTTAACATAACAAATTGGCTGTGGTATATAAAATTATTCATAATGATAG
TAGGAGGCTTGGTAGGTTTAAGAATAGTTTTTGCTGTACTTTCTATAGTGAATAGAGTTAGGCAGGGATA
TTCACCATTATCGTTTCAGACCCACCTCCCAACCCCGAGGGGACCCGACAGGCCCGAAGGAATAGAAGAA
GAAGGTGGAGAGAGACAGAGACAGATCCATTCGATTAGTGAACGGATCTCGACGGTATCGGTTAACTTTT
AAAAGAAAAGGGGGGATTGGGGGGTACAGTGCAGGGGAAAGAATAGTAGACATAATAGCAACAGACATAC
AAACTAAAGAATTACAAAAACAAATTACAAAAATTCAAAATTTTATCGATCACGAGACTAGCCTCGAGAA
GCTTGATATCGAATTCCACGGGGTTGGGGTTGCGCCTTTTCCAAGGCAGCCCTGGGTTTGCGCAGGGACG
CGGCTGCTCTGGGCGTGGTTCCGGGAAACGCAGCGGCGCCGACCCTGGGTCTCGCACATTCTTCACGTCC
GTTCGCAGCGTCACCCGGATCTTCGCCGCTACCCTTGTGGGCCCCCCGGCGACGCTTCCTGCTCCGCCCC
TAAGTCGGGAAGGTTCCTTGCGGTTCGCGGCGTGCCGGACGTGACAAACGGAAGCCGCACGTCTCACTAG
TACCCTCGCAGACGGACAGCGCCAGGGAGCAATGGCAGCGCGCCGACCGCGATGGGCTGTGGCCAATAGC
GGCTGCTCAGCAGGGCGCGCCGAGAGCAGCGGCCGGGAAGGGGCGGTGCGGGAGGCGGGGTGTGGGGCGG
TAGTGTGGGCCCTGTTCCTGCCCGCGCGGTGTTCCGCATTCTGCAAGCCTCCGGAGCGCACGTCGGCAGT
CGGCTCCCTCGTTGACCGAATCACCGACCTCTCTCCCCAGGGGGCCGCCATGGGCTACCCATACGATGTT
CCTGACTATGCGGGATCCAATGGCAGTGTCGAGCTGAATCTGAGGGAGACTGAGCTGTGTCTTGGTCTTC
CCGGTGGAGATACAGTGGCTCCGGTAACCGGAAACAAGAGAGGGTTCTCAGAGACGGTTGATCTGAAGCT
AAATCTGAATAATGAGCCTGCAAACAAGGAAGGATCTACGACTCATGACGTCGTGACTTTTGATTCCAAG
GAGAAGAGTGCTTGTCCTAAAGATCCAGCCAAACCTCCGGCCAAGGCACAAGTTGTGGGATGGCCACCGG
TGAGATCATACCGGAAGAACGTGATGGTTTCCTGCCAAAAATCAAGCGGTGGCCCGGAGGCGGCGGCGTT
CGTGAAGGTATCAATGGACGGAGCACCGTACTTGAGGAAAATCGATTTGAGGATGTATAAAAGCTACGAT
GAGCTTTCTAATGCTTTGTCCAACATGTTCAGCTCTTTTACCATGGGCAAACATGGAGGAGAAGAAGGAA
TGATAGACTTCATGAATGAGAGGAAATTGATGGATTTGGTGAATAGCTGGGACTATGTTCCCTCTTATGA
AGACAAAGACGGTGATTGGATGCTCGTCGGCGACGTTCCTTGGCCAATGTTCGTCGATACATGCAAGCGT
TTACGTCTCATGAAAGGATCGGATGCCATTGGTCTCGCTCCGAGGGCGATGGAGAAGTGCAAGAGCAGAG
CTGCGGCCTCCACCATGAAGAAAAATCGCGCTTTTTTGAAGTGGGCAGGGGGCAAGTATCCCCTGCTTGA
TGATATTAAACGGCATTTGCCCAAGGGCGAATGTCTGGTTGAGCCTTTTGTAGGTGCCGGGTCGGTGTTT
CTCAACACCGACTTTTCTCGTTATATCCTTGCCGATATCAATAGCGACCTGATCAGTCTCTATAACATTG
TGAAGATGCGTACTGATGAGTACGTACAGGCCGCACGCGAGCTGTTTGTTCCCGAAACAAATTGCGCCGA
GGTTTACTATCAGTTCCGCGAAGAGTTCAACAAAAGCCAGGATCCGTTCCGTCGGGCGGTACTGTTTTTA
TATTTGAACCGCTACGGTTACAACGGCCTGTGTCGTTACAATCTGCGCGGTGAGTTTAACGTGCCGTTCG
GCCGCTACAAAAAACCCTATTTCCCGGAAGCAGAGTTGTATCACTTCGCTGAAAAAGCGCAGAATGCCTT
TTTCTATTGTGAGTCTTACGCCGATAGCATGGCGCGCGCAGATGATGCATCCGTCGTCTATTGCGATCCG
CCTTATGCACCGCTGTCTGCGACCGCCAACTTTACGGCGTATCACACAAACAGTTTTACGCTTGAACAAC
AAGCGCATCTGGCGGAGATCGCCGAAGGTCTGGTTGAGCGCCATATTCCAGTGCTGATCTCCAATCACGA
TACGATGTTAACGCGTGAGTGGTATCAGCGCGCAAAATTGCATGTCGTCAAAGTTCGACGCAGTATAAGC
AGCAACGGCGGCACACGTAAAAAGGTGGACGAACTGCTGGCTTTGTACAAACCAGGAGTCGTTTCACCCG
CGAAAAAAACCGGTGGTAAGCCTATCCCTAACCCTCTCCTCGGTCTCGATTCTACGATCGATTTCGATCA
AACAAGTTTGTACAAAAAAGCAGGCTCCGCGGCCGCCCCCTTCACCATGGCGACCGCGACCCCCGTGCAG
CAGCAGCGGGCGGGCAGCCGCGCCAGCGCCCCCGCCACGCCGCTCAGCCCCACGCGCCTGTCGCGCCTGC
AGGAGAAAGAGGAGCTGCGGGAGCTCAACGACCGCCTGGCTGTGTACATCGATAAGGTGCGCAGCCTGGA
GACGGAGAACAGCGCGCTGCAGCTGCAGGTGACCGAGCGCGAGGAGGTGCGCGGCCGCGAGCTCACCGGC
CTCAAGGCTCTCTACGAGACCGAGCTGGCCGACGCACGCCGCGCTCTGGACGACACGGCCCGCGAGCGCG
CCAAGCTCCAGATCGAGCTGGGCAAGTTCAAGGCCGAGCACGACCAGCTGCTGCTCAATTATGCCAAGAA
GGAATCTGATCTCAGTGGAGCCCAGATCAAGCTTCGAGAGTATGAGGCGGCACTAAACTCTAAGGATGCG
GCGCTGGCTACTGCCCTAGGGGACAAAAAGAGTTTAGAGGGAGACTTGGAGGATCTGAAAGATCAGATTG
CCCAGCTAGAAGCATCCTTATCTGCCGCCAAAAAGCAGTTAGCAGATGAAACTTTACTTAAAGTGGATTT
GGAGAATCGCTGTCAGAGCCTTACTGAGGACTTGGAGTTTCGTAAAAATATGTATGAAGAGGAGATCAAT
GAGACAAGGAGGAAGCATGAGACCCGCTTGGTGGAAGTGGACTCTGGGCGTCAGATTGAGTATGAGTACA
AGCTGGCTCAAGCCCTGCATGAGATGCGGGAGCAGCACGACGCGCAGGTGAGGCTGTACAAGGAAGAGCT
GGAGCAGACCTACCACGCCAAGCTTGAGAATGCCAGACTCTCCTCAGAGATGAACACTTCCACTGTCAAC
AGTGCCCGGGAAGAGCTGATGGAGAGCCGGATGAGGATCGAGAGCCTCTCCTCACAGCTCTCTAACCTGC
AGAAAGAGTCTAGAGCGTGTTTGGAAAGGATCCAGGAATTGGAGGACATGCTTGCTAAGGAGAGAGACAA
CTCGCGCCGCATGCTGTCTGACAGAGAGAGAGAGATGGCGGAGATCAGGGACCAGATGCAGCAGCAGCTG
AGTGATTATGAGCAGCTGCTGGACGTGAAGCTGGCCCTGGACATGGAGATCAGCGCCTACAGGAAGCTCC
TGGAAGGCGAAGAAGAGCGGTTAAAGCTCTCTCCAAGCCCTTCTTCCCGGGTGACCGTGTCCAGAGCGTC
CTCCAGTCGCAGTGTGCGCACCACCAGAGGAAAGCGGAAGAGAGTTGATGTGGAGGAGTCGGAGGCGAGC
AGCAGTGTTAGCATTTCCCACTCTGCCTCAGCCACGGGGAACGTGTGCATTGAAGAGATAGATGTTGATG
GGAAGTTTATTCGCTTGAAGAACACTTCTGAGCAGGATCAACCAATGGGAGGCTGGGAGATGATCAGAAA
AATTGGAGACACATCAGTCAGTTACAAATATACCTCAAGATATGTGCTGAAGGCTGGCCAGACTGTCACA
GTGTGGGCTGCAAATGCTGGCGTCACAGCCAGCCCTCCAACTGACCTCATCTGGAAGAACCAGAACTCTT
GGGGTACTGGTGAAGATGTGAAGGTTATATTGAAGAATTCTCAGGGAGAGGAGGTTGCTCAGAGAAGCAC
AGTCTTCAAGACCACCATACCCGAGGAGGAGGAGGAGGAGGAGGAGGAGCCCATCGGAGTGGCTGTGGAG
GAGGAGCGTTTCCACCAGCAGGGAGCCCCAAGAGCATCCAATAAAAGCTGTGCCATTATGTGAAAGGGTG
GGCGCGCCGACCCAGCTTTCTTGTACAAAGTGGTTCGATCGAACCGCGGTCTAGACTCGACAATCAACCT
CTGGATTACAAAATTTGTGAAAGATTGACTGGTATTCTTAACTATGTTGCTCCTTTTACGCTATGTGGAT
ACGCTGCTTTAATGCCTTTGTATCATGCTATTGCTTCCCGTATGGCTTTCATTTTCTCCTCCTTGTATAA
ATCCTGGTTGCTGTCTCTTTATGAGGAGTTGTGGCCCGTTGTCAGGCAACGTGGCGTGGTGTGCACTGTG
TTTGCTGACGCAACCCCCACTGGTTGGGGCATTGCCACCACCTGTCAGCTCCTTTCCGGGACTTTCGCTT
TCCCCCTCCCTATTGCCACGGCGGAACTCATCGCCGCCTGCCTTGCCCGCTGCTGGACAGGGGCTCGGCT
GTTGGGCACTGACAATTCCGTGGTGTTGTCGGGGAAGCTGACGTCCTTTCCATGGCTGCTCGCCTGTGTT
GCCACCTGGATTCTGCGCGGGACGTCCTTCTGCTACGTCCCTTCGGCCCTCAATCCAGCGGACCTTCCTT
CCCGCGGCCTGCTGCCGGCTCTGCGGCCTCTTCCGCGTCTTCGCCTTCGCCCTCAGACGAGTCGGATCTC
CCTTTGGGCCGCCTCCCCGCCTGGAATTCGAGCTCGGTACCTTTAAGACCAATGACTTACAAGGCAGCTG
TAGATCTTAGCCACTTTTTAAAAGAAAAGGGGGGACTGGAAGGGCTAATTCACTCCCAACGAAGACAAGA
TCTGCTTTTTGCTTGTACTGGGTCTCTCTGGTTAGACCAGATCTGAGCCTGGGAGCTCTCTGGCTAACTA
GGGAACCCACTGCTTAAGCCTCAATAAAGCTTGCCTTGAGTGCTTCAAGTAGTGTGTGCCCGTCTGTTGT
GTGACTCTGGTAACTAGAGATCCCTCAGACCCTTTTAGTCAGTGTGGAAAATCTCTAGCAGTAGTAGTTC
ATGTCATCTTATTATTCAGTATTTATAACTTGCAAAGAAATGAATATCAGAGAGTGAGAGGAACTTGTTT
ATTGCAGCTTATAATGGTTACAAATAAAGCAATAGCATCACAAATTTCACAAATAAAGCATTTTTTTCAC
TGCATTCTAGTTGTGGTTTGTCCAAACTCATCAATGTATCTTATCATGTCTGGCTCTAGCTATCCCGCCC
CTAACTCCGCCCATCCCGCCCCTAACTCCGCCCAGTTCCGCCCATTCTCCGCCCCATGGCTGACTAATTT
TTTTTATTTATGCAGAGGCCGAGGCCGCCTCGGCCTCTGAGCTATTCCAGAAGTAGTGAGGAGGCTTTTT
TGGAGGCCTAGGGACGTACCCAATTCGCCCTATAGTGAGTCGTATTACGCGCGCTCACTGGCCGTCGTTT
TACAACGTCGTGACTGGGAAAACCCTGGCGTTACCCAACTTAATCGCCTTGCAGCACATCCCCCTTTCGC
CAGCTGGCGTAATAGCGAAGAGGCCCGCACCGATCGCCCTTCCCAACAGTTGCGCAGCCTGAATGGCGAA
TGGG
[124 nt withheld, positions 8265-8388]
C
[91 nt withheld, positions 8390-8480]
A
[49 nt withheld, positions 8482-8530]
CCTTTGACGTTGGAGTCCACGTTCTTT
[37 nt withheld, positions 8558-8594]
ACCCTATCTCGGTCTATTCTTTTGATTTATAAGGGATTTTGCCGATTTCGGCCTATTGGTTAAAAAATGA
GCTGATTTAACAAAAATTTAACGCGAATTTTAACAAAATATTAACGCTTACAATTTAGGTGGCACTTTTC
GGGGAAATGTGCGCGGAACCCCTATTTGTTTATTTTTCTAAATACATTCAAATATGTATCCGCTCATGAG
ACAATAACCCTGATAAATGCTTCAATAATATTGAAAAAGGAAGAGTATGAGTATTCAACATTTCCGTGTC
GCCCTTATTCCCTTTTTTGCGGCATTTTGCCTTCCTGTTTTTGCTCACCCAGAAACGCTGGTGAAAGTAA
AAGATGCTGAAGATCAGTTGGGTGCACGAGTGGGTTACATCGAACTGGATCTCAACAGCGGTAAGATCCT
TGAGAGTTTTCGCCCCGAAGAACGTTTTCCAATGATGAGCACTTTTAAAGTTCTGCTATGTGGCGCGGTA
TTATCCCGTATTGACGCCGGGCAAGAGCAACTCGGTCGCCGCATACACTATTCTCAGAATGACTTGGTTG
AGTACTCACCAGTCACAGAAAAGCATCTTACGGATGGCATGACAGTAAGAGAATTATGCAGTGCTGCCAT
AACCATGAGTGATAACACTGCGGCCAACTTACTTCTGACAACGATCGGAGGACCGAAGGAGCTAACCGCT
TTTTTGCACAACATGGGGGATCATGTAACTCGCCTTGATCGTTGGGAACCGGAGCTGAATGAAGCCATAC
CAAACGACGAGCGTGACACCACGATGCCTGTAGCAATGGCAACAACGTTGCGCAAACTATTAACTGGCGA
ACTACTTACTCTAGCTTCCCGGCAACAATTAATAGACTGGATGGAGGCGGATAAAGTTGCAGGACCACTT
CTGCGCTCGGCCCTTCCGGCTGGCTGGTTTATTGCTGATAAATCTGGAGCCGGTGAGCGTGGGTCTCGCG
GTATCATTGCAGCACTGGGGCCAGATGGTAAGCCCTCCCGTATCGTAGTTATCTACACGACGGGGAGTCA
GGCAACTATGGATGAACGAAATAGACAGATCGCTGAGATAGGTGCCTCACTGATTAAGCATTGGTAACTG
TCAGACCAAGTTTACTCATATATACTTTAGATTGATTTAAAACTTCATTTTTAATTTAAAAGGATCTAGG
TGAAGATCCTTTTTGATAATCTCATGACCAAAATCCCTTAACGTGAGTTTTCGTTCCACTGAGCGTCAGA
CCCCGTAGAAAAGATCAAAGGATCTTCTTGAGATCCTTTTTTTCTGCGCGTAATCTGCTGCTTGCAAACA
AAAAAACCACCGCTACCAGCGGTGGTTTGTTTGCCGGATCAAGAGCTACCAACTCTTTTTCCGAAGGTAA
CTGGCTTCAGCAGAGCGCAGATACCAAATACTGTTCTTCTAGTGTAGCCGTAGTTAGGCCACCACTTCAA
GAACTCTGTAGCACCGCCTACATACCTCGCTCTGCTAATCCTGTTACCAGTGGCTGCTGCCAGTGGCGAT
AAGTCGTGTCTTACCGGGTTGGACTCAAGACGATAGTTACCGGATAAGGCGCAGCGGTCGGGCTGAACGG
GGGGTTCGTGCACACAGCCCAGCTTGGAGCGAACGACCTACACCGAACTGAGATACCTACAGCGTGAGCT
ATGAGAAAGCGCCACGCTTCCCGAAGGGAGAAAGGCGGACAGGTATCCGGTAAGCGGCAGGGTCGGAACA
GGAGAGCGCACGAGGGAGCTTCCAGGGGGAAACGCCTGGTATCTTTATAGTCCTGTCGGGTTTCGCCACC
TCTGACTTGAGCGTCGATTTTTGTGATGCTCGTCAGGGGGGCGGAGCCTATGGAAAAACGCCAGCAACGC
GGCCTTTTTACGGTTCCTGGCCTTTTGCTGGCCTTTTGCTCACATGTTCTTTCCTGCGTTATCCCCTGAT
TCTGTGGATAACCGTATTACCGCCTTTGAGTGAGCTGATAC
Features (pLannotate 1.2.2; 34 found; start..end, strand, type, name):
      1..56      +  rep_origin     RSF ori (fragment): Plasmids containing the RSF 1030 origin of replication can be propagated in E. coli cells that contain additional plasmids with compatible origins.
     58..150     +  CDS            lacI (fragment): lac repressor; lacI; The lac repressor binds to the lac operator to inhibit transcription in E. coli. This inhibition can be relieved by adding lactose or isopropyl-β-D-thiogalactopyranoside (IPTG).
    163..184     +  protein_bind   CAP binding site: CAP binding activates transcription in the presence of cAMP. E. coli catabolite activator protein
    199..229     +  promoter       lac promoter: promoter for the E. coli lac operon
    237..253     +  protein_bind   lac operator: The lac repressor binds to the lac operator to inhibit transcription in E. coli. This inhibition can be relieved by adding lactose or isopropyl-β-D-thiogalactopyranoside (IPTG). lac repressor encoded by lacI
    298..316     +  promoter       T3 promoter: promoter for bacteriophage T3 RNA polymerase
    417..796     +  enhancer       CMV enhancer: human cytomegalovirus immediate early enhancer
    797..1000    +  promoter       CMV promoter: human cytomegalovirus (CMV) immediate early promoter
   1015..1195    +  LTR            5' LTR (truncated): truncated 5' long terminal repeat (LTR) from HIV-1
   1242..1367    +  misc_feature   HIV-1 Ψ: packaging signal of human immunodeficiency virus type 1
   1351..1714    +  CDS            HIV-1 gag (fragment): gag protein from human immunodeficiency virus 1; gag
   1860..2093    +  misc_feature   RRE: The Rev response element (RRE) of HIV-1 allows for Rev-dependent mRNA export from the nucleus to the cytoplasm.
   2470..2568    +  CDS            Rev (fragment): human immunodeficiency virus 1 (HIV-1) Rev protein; rev; enhances nuclear export of unspliced and incompletely spliced viral mRNAs
   2587..2704    +  misc_feature   cPPT/CTS: central polypurine tract and central termination sequence of HIV-1
   2724..2747    -  misc_feature   MCS (fragment): pBluescript multiple cloning site
   2750..3260    +  promoter       hPGK promoter: human phosphoglycerate kinase 1 promoter
   3276..3304    +  CDS            3xHA (fragment): three tandem HA epitope tags
   3498..3701    +  CDS            mini-AID: minimal degron from the auxin-responsive IAA17 protein of Arabidopsis thaliana (Kubota et al., 2013) acts as an auxin-inducible degron (AID) in the presence of TIR1
   4005..4838    +  CDS            dam: DMA_ECOLI - Experimental evidence at protein level: Swiss-Prot protein existence level 1. Methylates DNA within the sequence GATC and protects the DNA from cleavage by the restriction endonuclease MboI. Although it shares sequence specificity with a number of type II restriction endonucleases and methylases, it is thought to act in postreplication mismatch repair rather than as a part of a restriction modification system. May also play a role in DNA replication. From Escherichia coli (strain K12).
   4845..4886    +  CDS            V5 tag: epitope tag from simian virus 5
   4902..4926    +  protein_bind   attB1: mutant version of attB; recombination site for the Gateway® BP reaction BP Clonase™
   4947..6710    +  CDS            Lmnb1: LMNB1_MOUSE - Experimental evidence at protein level: Swiss-Prot protein existence level 1. Lamins are components of the nuclear lamina, a fibrous layer on the nucleoplasmic side of the inner nuclear membrane, which is thought to provide a framework for the nuclear envelope and may also interact with chromatin. From Mus musculus (Mouse).
   6730..6754    -  protein_bind   attB2: mutant version of attB; recombination site for the Gateway® BP reaction BP Clonase™
   6782..7370    +  misc_feature   WPRE: woodchuck hepatitis virus posttranscriptional regulatory element
   7387..7455    +  CDS            nef (fragment): NEF_HV1Z2 - Experimental evidence at protein level: Swiss-Prot protein existence level 1. Extracellular Nef protein targets CD4(+) T-lymphocytes for apoptosis by interacting with CXCR4 surface receptors. From Human immunodeficiency virus type 1 group M subtype D (isolate Z2/CDC-Z34) (HIV-1).
   7457..7690    +  LTR            3' LTR (ΔU3): self-inactivating 3' long terminal repeat (LTR) from HIV-1
   7762..7883    +  polyA_signal   SV40 poly(A) signal: SV40 polyadenylation signal
   7923..8058    +  rep_origin     SV40 ori: SV40 origin of replication
   8079..8097    -  promoter       T7 promoter: promoter for bacteriophage T7 RNA polymerase
   8105..8260    +  CDS            lacZα (fragment): LacZα fragment of β-galactosidase; lacZ fragment
   8265..8693    +  rep_origin     f1 ori (sequence partly withheld): f1 bacteriophage origin of replication; arrow indicates direction of (+) strand synthesis
   8746..8850    +  promoter       AmpR promoter: bla
   8851..9711    +  CDS            AmpR: β-lactamase; bla; confers resistance to ampicillin, carbenicillin, and related antibiotics
   9882..10470   +  rep_origin     ori: high-copy-number ColE1/pMB1/pBR322/pUC origin of replication
