[The description below was written by a language model from this plasmid's Addgene catalogue record and pLannotate feature annotations shown in this document.]
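Description:
Lenti_AID-Dam-lamin B1 is a 10.6 kb self-inactivating, HIV-1-derived lentiviral transfer plasmid for mammalian expression. It is maintained in E. coli through a ColE1/pUC-type origin and selected with ampicillin (AmpR). The catalogue lists it as low copy even though the annotated origin is of a high-copy type. The backbone also carries an f1 origin, an SV40 origin, and pBluescript-like remnants such as lac promoter/operator elements, T3 and T7 promoters and a lacZα fragment. The viral portion has a chimeric CMV enhancer/promoter fused to a truncated 5' LTR, which drives genomic RNA production in packaging cells. This is followed by the Ψ packaging signal with a partial gag region, the RRE for Rev-dependent export, and the cPPT/CTS. Downstream of the cargo lie a WPRE, a ΔU3 3' LTR that inactivates LTR promoter activity after integration, and an SV40 polyadenylation signal. No mammalian selection marker or fluorescent reporter is annotated.

The payload is expressed from an internal human PGK promoter. The annotated coding elements run in order from a partial HA epitope match, through the mini-AID degron from Arabidopsis IAA17, E. coli Dam adenine methyltransferase and a V5 tag, to mouse lamin B1, consistent with the fusion named in the record. Lamin B1 is flanked by attB1 and attB2 sites, indicating that it was introduced by Gateway recombination. Tethering Dam to lamin B1 places GATC methylation on DNA that contacts the nuclear lamina, which is the DamID principle for mapping lamina-associated domains. The auxin-inducible degron allows the fusion protein to be depleted when TIR1 and auxin are present, giving control over methyltransferase levels and timing. The associated publication concerns genome–lamina interactions in the early mouse embryo.
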