Addgene plasmid #119764: Lenti_AID-Dam-lamin B1
Purpose: Lentiviral plasmid for Mammalian Expression
Depositing lab: Maria-Elena Torres-Padilla. Depositing organization: Helmholtz Munich. Publication: Genome-lamina interactions are established de novo in the early mouse embryo. Borsos M, Perricone SM, Schauer T, Pontabry J, de Luca KL, de Vries SS, Ruiz-Morales ER, Torres-Padilla ME, Kind J. Nature. 2019 May;569(7758):729-733. doi: 10.1038/s41586-019-1233-0. Epub 2019 May 22. PubMed 31118510.
Backbone
  Vector backbone: Lenti
  Vector type: Mammalian Expression, Lentiviral
Growth in bacteria
  Bacterial resistance: Ampicillin, 100 μg/mL
  Growth temperature: 37°C
  Growth strain: DH5alpha
  Copy number: Low Copy
Gene/Insert
  Gene/Insert name: AID-Dam-lamin B1
Terms and licenses: Academic/Nonprofit Terms; Industry Terms: Not Available to Industry
How to cite: Lenti_AID-Dam-lamin B1 was a gift from Maria-Elena Torres-Padilla (Addgene plasmid # 119764 ; http://n2t.net/addgene:119764 ; RRID:Addgene_119764)
